Addgene plasmid #54789: JRed-N1
Purpose: (Empty Backbone) Localization: N1 Cloning Vector, Excitation: 584, Emission: 610
Depositing lab: Michael Davidson. Depositing organization: Florida State University, Tallahassee.
Backbone
  Vector backbone: JRed-N1
  Backbone size (bp): 4750
  Vector type: Mammalian Expression
  Selectable markers: Neomycin (select with G418)
  Tag / fusion protein: JRed (C terminal on backbone)
Growth in bacteria
  Bacterial resistance: Kanamycin, 50 μg/mL
  Growth temperature: 37°C
  Growth strain: DH5alpha
  Copy number: High Copy
Gene/Insert
  Gene/Insert name: None
  Tag / fusion protein: JRed (C terminal on backbone)
Terms and licenses: Academic/Nonprofit Terms; Industry Terms
Depositor comments: . Excitation = 584; Emission = 610
How to cite: JRed-N1 was a gift from Michael Davidson (Addgene plasmid # 54789 ; http://n2t.net/addgene:54789 ; RRID:Addgene_54789)
