[The description below was written by a language model from this plasmid's Addgene catalogue record.]
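Description:
JRed-N1 is an empty mammalian expression backbone of about 4.75 kb, designed for building fusions to the red fluorescent protein JRed. It carries no insert. The "N1" designation and the record's tag field indicate that JRed sits downstream of the cloning site, so a gene of interest cloned in frame and without a stop codon is expressed with JRed at its C terminus. The recorded spectral properties for the fluorophore are an excitation maximum of 584 nm and an emission maximum of 610 nm, which places it in the orange-red range and makes it separable from green or cyan reporters in multicolour imaging.

In bacteria the plasmid is maintained at high copy number under kanamycin selection. In mammalian cells the neomycin resistance marker allows G418 selection of stably transfected lines. In N1-style vectors these two resistances are usually conferred by a single dual-promoter cassette, but the record includes no feature table to confirm this. For the same reason, the promoter driving the fusion, the polyadenylation signal, the origin of replication and the composition of the multiple cloning site are not stated.

Typical use is as a cloning vector for C-terminally JRed-tagged proteins, whose subcellular localization and dynamics are then followed by fluorescence microscopy in transfected mammalian cells. The unmodified vector may also serve as a control for unfused JRed if the fluorophore keeps its own start codon, which the record does not specify.
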