>Addgene plasmid #54789 | JRed-N1 | addgene partial sequence | sequence record 89723 | CMV-F 5'-CGCAAATGGGCGGTAGGCGTG-3'
GTGAACCGTCAGATCCGCTAGCGCTACCGGACTCAGATCTCGAGCTCAAGCTTCGAATTCTGCAGTCGAC
GGTACCGCGGGCCCGGGATCCACCGGTCGCCACCATGGACGAGGATGGTTCAGAGGGCGGCCCCGCCCTG
TTCCAGAGCGACATGACCTTCAAAATCTTCATCGACGGCGAGGTGAACGGCCAGAAGTTCACCATCGTGG
CCGACGGCAGCAGCAAGTTCCCCCACGGCGACTTCAACGTGCACGCCGTGTGCGAGACCGGCAAGCTGCC
CATGAGCTGGAAGCCCATCTGCCACCTGATCCAGTACGGCGAGCCCTTCTTCGCCCGCTACCCCAACGGC
ATCAGCCACTTCGCCCAGGAGTGCTTCCCCGAGGGCCTGAGCATCGACCGCACCGTGCGCTTCGAGAACG
ACGGCACCATGACCAGCCACCACACCTACGAGCTGGACGGCACCTGCGTGGTCAGCCGCATCACCGTGAA
CTGCGACGGCTTCCAGCCCGACGGCCCCATCATGCGCGACCAGCTGGTGGACATCCTGCCCAACGAGACC
CACATGTTCCCCCACGGCCCCAACGCCGTGCGCCAGCTGGCCTTCATCGGCTTCACCACCGCCGACGGCG
GCCTGATGATGGGCCACTTCGACAGCAAGATGACCTTCAACGGCAGCCGCGCCATCAAGATCCCCGGCCC
CCACTTCGTGACCATCATCACCAAGCAGATGAGGGACACCAGCGACAAGCGCGACCACGTGTGCCAGCGC
GAGGTGACCTACGCCCACAGCGTGCCCCGCATCACCAGCGCCATCGGTAGCGACGAGGATTAAAGCGGCC
GCGACTCTAGATCATAATCAGCCATACCACATTTGTAGAGGTTTTACTTGCTTTAAA
